>Addgene plasmid #134988 | Myo 19-GFP | addgene full sequence | sequence record 267841 | Addgene NGS Result
TAGTTATTAATAGTAATCAATTACGGGGTCATTAGTTCATAGCCCATATATGGAGTTCCGCGTTACATAA
CTTACGGTAAATGGCCCGCCTGGCTGACCGCCCAACGACCCCCGCCCATTGACGTCAATAATGACGTATG
TTCCCATAGTAACGCCAATAGGGACTTTCCATTGACGTCAATGGGTGGAGTATTTACGGTAAACTGCCCA
CTTGGCAGTACATCAAGTGTATCATATGCCAAGTACGCCCCCTATTGACGTCAATGACGGTAAATGGCCC
GCCTGGCATTATGCCCAGTACATGACCTTATGGGACTTTCCTACTTGGCAGTACATCTACGTATTAGTCA
TCGCTATTACCATGGTGATGCGGTTTTGGCAGTACATCAATGGGCGTGGATAGCGGTTTGACTCACGGGG
ATTTCCAAGTCTCCACCCCATTGACGTCAATGGGAGTTTGTTTTGGCACCAAAATCAACGGGACTTTCCA
AAATGTCGTAACAACTCCGCCCCATTGACGCAAATGGGCGGTAGGCGTGTACGGTGGGAGGTCTATATAA
GCAGAGCTGGTTTAGTGAACCGTCAGATCCGCTAGCGCTACCGGACTCAGATCTGCAATGCTCCAGCAGG
TCAATGGCCACAATCCGGGGTCTGATGGCCAAGCCAGGGAGTACCTCAGAGAAGACCTGCAGGAGTTCCT
TGGTGGGGAGGTCCTGCTGTACAAACTGGATGACCTCACCAGGGTGAATCCTGTGACACTAGAGACAGTC
CTGAGGTGCCTGCAGGCCCGGTACATGGCAGACACATTCTACACCAATGCTGGCTGCACCCTGGTAGCCT
TGAACCCCTTCAAGCCTGTTCCTCAGCTCTACTCGCCCGAGCTAATGAGAGAGTACCATGCTGCGCCTCA
GCCCCAGAAACTGAAGCCCCATGTGTTCACTGTGGGTGAACAGACCTACAGGAATGTCAAGAGCCTGATT
GAACCAGTCAACCAGTCTATTGTTGTCAGTGGAGAGAGTGGTGCTGGAAAGACATGGACGTCTCGCTGCC
TAATGAAGTTCTATGCTGTGGTGGCCACCTCACCTGCATCTTGGGAGAGCCACAAGATTGCAGAGAGGAT
AGAACAGAGGATCCTGAACTCCAACCCTGTCATGGAAGCTTTTGGGAATGCGTGTACACTGAGGAATAAC
AACAGCAGTCGCTTTGGGAAGTTCATCCAGCTCCAGCTGAACAGGGCTCAGCAAATGACTGGAGCCGCAG
TCCAGACCTACCTCCTAGAGAAAACTCGAGTGGCCTGCCAGGCTTCCAGTGAGAGGAACTTCCACATCTT
CTATCAGATTTGCAAAGGAGCCAGTGAGGACGAGAGGCTCCAGTGGCACCTTCCTGAGGGAGCTGCCTTC
TCCTGGCTGCCCAACCCAGAGAGGAGCTCAGAAGAGGATTGTTTTGAGGTGACCAGAGAGGCCATGCTCC
ATTTGGGCATTGACACCCCTACCCAGAACAACATCTTTAAGGTCCTAGCTGGACTGCTGCACCTTGGCAA
TATCCAGTTTGCTGCCTCCGAGGATGAAGCCCAGCCCTGCCAGCCGATGGATGATGCCAAGTACTCTGTC
AGGACGGCAGCCTCGCTGCTGGGGCTCCCAGAGGACGTGCTGCTGGAGATGGTGCAGATTAGAACCATCA
GGGCAGGCAGACAGCAGCAGGTGTTCCGGAAGCCCTGCGCCCGAGCCGAGTGTGACACCCGTAGAGACTG
CCTGGCCAAACTGATCTATGCGCGGTTGTTTGACTGGCTGGTATCAGTGATCAACAGCAGCATCTGTGCA
GACACCGACTCGTGGACCACTTTCATAGGCCTGCTGGATGTGTATGGATTTGAATCATTTCCTGACAACA
GTCTGGAACAGTTGTGCATCAACTACGCCAATGAGAAGCTGCAGCAGCATTTTGTGGCTCACTACCTAAG
GGCCCAGCAGGAGGAATACGCAGTTGAGGGCCTGGAGTGGTCATTCATCAACTACCAGGACAACCAGCCC
TGTTTGGATCTCATTGAGGGAAGCCCCATCAGCATCTGCTCCCTCATAAATGAGGAATGCCGCCTCAATC
GACCCAGCAGCGCAGCCCAGCTCCAGACACGCATTGAGACTGCCCTGGCAGGCAGCCCCTGCCTGGGCCA
CAATAAGCTCAGCCGGGAGCCCAGCTTCATTGTGGTGCATTATGCGGGGCCTGTGCGGTACCACACAGCA
GGCCTGGTGGAGAAGAACAAGGACCCTATCCCACCTGAGCTGACCAGGCTCCTGCAGCAATCCCAGGACC
CCCTGCTCATGGGGCTGTTTCCTACTAACCCCAAAGAGAAGACCCAGGAGGAACCCCCTGGCCAGAGCAG
GGCCCCTGTGTTGACCGTGGTGTCCAAGTTCAAGGCCTCACTGGAGCAGCTTCTGCAGGTCCTACACAGC
ACCACGCCCCACTACATTCGCTGCATCAAGCCCAACAGCCAGGGCCAGGCGCAGACCTTTCTCCAAGAGG
AGGTCCTGAGCCAGCTGGAGGCCTGTGGCCTCGTGGAGACCATCCATATCAGTGCTGCTGGCTTCCCCAT
CCGGGTCTCTCACCGAAACTTTGTAGAACGATACAAGTTACTAAGAAGGCTTCATCCTTGCACATCCTCT
GGCCCCGACAGCCCATATCCTGCCAAAGGGCTCCCTGAATGGTGTCCACACAGCGAGGAAGCCACGCTTG
AACCTCTCATCCAGGACATTCTCCACACTCTGCCGGTCCTAACTCAGGCAGCAGCCATAACTGGTGACTC
GGCTGAGGCCATGCCAGCCCCCATGCACTGTGGCAGGACCAAGGTGTTCATGACTGACTCTATGCTGGAG
CTTCTGGAATGTGGGCGTGCCCGGGTGCTGGAGCAGTGTGCCCGCTGCATCCAGGGTGGCTGGAGGCGAC
ACCGGCACCGAGAGCAGGAGCGGCAGTGGCGGGCCGTCATGCTCATCCAGGCAGCCATTCGTTCCTGGTT
AACTCGGAAACACATCCAGAGGCTGCATGCAGCTGCCACAGTCATCAAGCGTGCATGGCAGAAGTGGAGA
ATCAGAATGGCCTGCCTTGCTGCTAAAGAGCTGGATGGTGTGGAAGAAAAACACTTCTCTCAAGCTCCCT
GTTCCCTGAGCACCTCGCCGCTGCAGACCAGGCTCCTGGAGGCAATAATCCGCTTCTGGCCCCTGGGACT
GGTCCTGGCCAATACGGCTATGGGTGTAGGCAGCTTTCAGAGGAAATTAGTGGTCTGGGCTTGCCTCCAG
CTCCCCAGGGGCAGCCCCAGTAGCTACACTGTCCAGACAGCACAAGACCAGGCTGGTGTCACGTCCATCC
GAGCGCTGCCTCAGGGATCGATAAAGTTTCACTGCAGAAAGTCTCCACTGCGGTATGCTGACATCTGCCC
TGAACCTTCACCCTACAGCATTACAGGCTTTAATCAGATTCTGCTGGAAAGACACAGGCTGATCCACGTG
ACCTCTTCTGCCTTCACTGGGCTGGGGCGAATTCTGCAGTCGACGGTACCGCGGGCCCGGGATCCACCGG
TCGCCACCATGGTGAGCAAGGGCGAGGAGCTGTTCACCGGGGTGGTGCCCATCCTGGTCGAGCTGGACGG
CGACGTAAACGGCCACAAGTTCAGCGTGTCCGGCGAGGGCGAGGGCGATGCCACCTACGGCAAGCTGACC
CTGAAGTTCATCTGCACCACCGGCAAGCTGCCCGTGCCCTGGCCCACCCTCGTGACCACCCTGACCTACG
GCGTGCAGTGCTTCAGCCGCTACCCCGACCACATGAAGCAGCACGACTTCTTCAAGTCCGCCATGCCCGA
AGGCTACGTCCAGGAGCGCACCATCTTCTTCAAGGACGACGGCAACTACAAGACCCGCGCCGAGGTGAAG
TTCGAGGGCGACACCCTGGTGAACCGCATCGAGCTGAAGGGCATCGACTTCAAGGAGGACGGCAACATCC
TGGGGCACAAGCTGGAGTACAACTACAACAGCCACAACGTCTATATCATGGCCGACAAGCAGAAGAACGG
CATCAAGGTGAACTTCAAGATCCGCCACAACATCGAGGACGGCAGCGTGCAGCTCGCCGACCACTACCAG
CAGAACACCCCCATCGGCGACGGCCCCGTGCTGCTGCCCGACAACCACTACCTGAGCACCCAGTCCGCCC
TGAGCAAAGACCCCAACGAGAAGCGCGATCACATGGTCCTGCTGGAGTTCGTGACCGCCGCCGGGATCAC
TCTCGGCATGGACGAGCTGTACAAGTAAAGCGGCCGCGACTCTAGATCATAATCAGCCATACCACATTTG
TAGAGGTTTTACTTGCTTTAAAAAACCTCCCACACCTCCCCCTGAACCTGAAACATAAAATGAATGCAAT
TGTTGTTGTTAACTTGTTTATTGCAGCTTATAATGGTTACAAATAAAGCAATAGCATCACAAATTTCACA
AATAAAGCATTTTTTTCACTGCATTCTAGTTGTGGTTTGTCCAAACTCATCAATGTATCTTAAGGCGTAA
ATTGTAAGCGTTAATATTTTGTTAAAATTCGCGTTAAATTTTTGTTAAATCAGCTCATTTTTTAACCAAT
AGGCCGAAATCGGCAAAATCCCTTATAAATCAAAAGAATAGACCGAGATAGGGT
[37 nt withheld, positions 4675-4711]
AAAGAACGTGGACTCCAACGTCAAAGG
[49 nt withheld, positions 4739-4787]
T
[91 nt withheld, positions 4789-4879]
G
[124 nt withheld, positions 4881-5004]
CAGGTGGCACTTTTCGGGGAAATGTGCGCGGAACCCCTATTTGTTTATTTTTCTAAATACATTCAAATAT
GTATCCGCTCATGAGACAATAACCCTGATAAATGCTTCAATAATATTGAAAAAGGAAGAGTCCTGAGGCG
GAAAGAACCAGCTGTGGAATGTGTGTCAGTTAGGGTGTGGAAAGTCCCCAGGCTCCCCAGCAGGCAGAAG
TATGCAAAGCATGCATCTCAATTAGTCAGCAACCAGGTGTGGAAAGTCCCCAGGCTCCCCAGCAGGCAGA
AGTATGCAAAGCATGCATCTCAATTAGTCAGCAACCATAGTCCCGCCCCTAACTCCGCCCATCCCGCCCC
TAACTCCGCCCAGTTCCGCCCATTCTCCGCCCCATGGCTGACTAATTTTTTTTATTTATGCAGAGGCCGA
GGCCGCCTCGGCCTCTGAGCTATTCCAGAAGTAGTGAGGAGGCTTTTTTGGAGGCCTAGGCTTTTGCAAA
GATCGATCAAGAGACAGGATGAGGATCGTTTCGCATGATTGAACAAGATGGATTGCACGCAGGTTCTCCG
GCCGCTTGGGTGGAGAGGCTATTCGGCTATGACTGGGCACAACAGACAATCGGCTGCTCTGATGCCGCCG
TGTTCCGGCTGTCAGCGCAGGGGCGCCCGGTTCTTTTTGTCAAGACCGACCTGTCCGGTGCCCTGAATGA
ACTGCAAGACGAGGCAGCGCGGCTATCGTGGCTGGCCACGACGGGCGTTCCTTGCGCAGCTGTGCTCGAC
GTTGTCACTGAAGCGGGAAGGGACTGGCTGCTATTGGGCGAAGTGCCGGGGCAGGATCTCCTGTCATCTC
ACCTTGCTCCTGCCGAGAAAGTATCCATCATGGCTGATGCAATGCGGCGGCTGCATACGCTTGATCCGGC
TACCTGCCCATTCGACCACCAAGCGAAACATCGCATCGAGCGAGCACGTACTCGGATGGAAGCCGGTCTT
GTCGATCAGGATGATCTGGACGAAGAGCATCAGGGGCTCGCGCCAGCCGAACTGTTCGCCAGGCTCAAGG
CGAGCATGCCCGACGGCGAGGATCTCGTCGTGACCCATGGCGATGCCTGCTTGCCGAATATCATGGTGGA
AAATGGCCGCTTTTCTGGATTCATCGACTGTGGCCGGCTGGGTGTGGCGGACCGCTATCAGGACATAGCG
TTGGCTACCCGTGATATTGCTGAAGAGCTTGGCGGCGAATGGGCTGACCGCTTCCTCGTGCTTTACGGTA
TCGCCGCTCCCGATTCGCAGCGCATCGCCTTCTATCGCCTTCTTGACGAGTTCTTCTGAGCGGGACTCTG
GGGTTCGAAATGACCGACCAAGCGACGCCCAACCTGCCATCACGAGATTTCGATTCCACCGCCGCCTTCT
ATGAAAGGTTGGGCTTCGGAATCGTTTTCCGGGACGCCGGCTGGATGATCCTCCAGCGCGGGGATCTCAT
GCTGGAGTTCTTCGCCCACCCTAGGGGGAGGCTAACTGAAACACGGAAGGAGACAATACCGGAAGGAACC
CGCGCTATGACGGCAATAAAAAGACAGAATAAAACGCACGGTGTTGGGTCGTTTGTTCATAAACGCGGGG
TTCGGTCCCAGGGCTGGCACTCTGTCGATACCCCACCGAGACCCCATTGGGGCCAATACGCCCGCGTTTC
TTCCTTTTCCCCACCCCACCCCCCAAGTTCGGGTGAAGGCCCAGGGCTCGCAGCCAACGTCGGGGCGGCA
GGCCCTGCCATAGCCTCAGGTTACTCATATATACTTTAGATTGATTTAAAACTTCATTTTTAATTTAAAA
GGATCTAGGTGAAGATCCTTTTTGATAATCTCATGACCAAAATCCCTTAACGTGAGTTTTCGTTCCACTG
AGCGTCAGACCCCGTAGAAAAGATCAAAGGATCTTCTTGAGATCCTTTTTTTCTGCGCGTAATCTGCTGC
TTGCAAACAAAAAAACCACCGCTACCAGCGGTGGTTTGTTTGCCGGATCAAGAGCTACCAACTCTTTTTC
CGAAGGTAACTGGCTTCAGCAGAGCGCAGATACCAAATACTGTTCTTCTAGTGTAGCCGTAGTTAGGCCA
CCACTTCAAGAACTCTGTAGCACCGCCTACATACCTCGCTCTGCTAATCCTGTTACCAGTGGCTGCTGCC
AGTGGCGATAAGTCGTGTCTTACCGGGTTGGACTCAAGACGATAGTTACCGGATAAGGCGCAGCGGTCGG
GCTGAACGGGGGGTTCGTGCACACAGCCCAGCTTGGAGCGAACGACCTACACCGAACTGAGATACCTACA
GCGTGAGCTATGAGAAAGCGCCACGCTTCCCGAAGGGAGAAAGGCGGACAGGTATCCGGTAAGCGGCAGG
GTCGGAACAGGAGAGCGCACGAGGGAGCTTCCAGGGGGAAACGCCTGGTATCTTTATAGTCCTGTCGGGT
TTCGCCACCTCTGACTTGAGCGTCGATTTTTGTGATGCTCGTCAGGGGGGCGGAGCCTATGGAAAAACGC
CAGCAACGCGGCCTTTTTACGGTTCCTGGCCTTTTGCTGGCCTTTTGCTCACATGTTCTTTCCTGCGTTA
TCCCCTGATTCTGTGGATAACCGTATTACCGCCATGCAT
Features (pLannotate 1.2.2; 16 found; start..end, strand, type, name):
     61..364     +  enhancer       CMV enhancer: human cytomegalovirus immediate early enhancer
    365..568     +  promoter       CMV promoter: human cytomegalovirus (CMV) immediate early promoter
    591..614     +  misc_feature   MCS (fragment): multiple cloning site
    618..3527    +  CDS            MYO19: MYO19_HUMAN - Also known as MYOHD1 From Homo sapiens (Human).
   3528..3565    +  misc_feature   MCS (fragment): multiple cloning site
   3579..4298    +  CDS            EGFP: the original enhanced GFP (Yang et al., 1996) mammalian codon-optimized
   4315..4398    +  CDS            large T antigen (fragment): large T antigen from SV40 (simian virus 40)
   4421..4542    +  polyA_signal   SV40 poly(A) signal: SV40 polyadenylation signal
   4576..5004    -  rep_origin     f1 ori (sequence partly withheld): f1 bacteriophage origin of replication; arrow indicates direction of (+) strand synthesis
   5031..5135    +  promoter       AmpR promoter: bla
   5137..5494    +  promoter       SV40 promoter: SV40 enhancer and early promoter
   5529..6323    +  CDS            NeoR/KanR: aminoglycoside phosphotransferase from Tn5; aph(3')-II (or nptII); confers resistance to neomycin, kanamycin, and G418 (Geneticin®)
   6344..6496    +  CDS            ble (fragment): BLE_KLEPN - Experimental evidence at protein level: Swiss-Prot protein existence level 1. Binding protein with a strong affinity to the bleomycin family of antibiotics. Binds to CL990; an antimitotic-antibiotic compound. From Klebsiella pneumoniae.
   6555..6602    +  polyA_signal   HSV TK poly(A) signal: herpes simplex virus thymidine kinase polyadenylation signal (Cole and Stacy, 1985)
   6693..6709    -  polyA_signal   bGH poly(A) signal (fragment): bovine growth hormone polyadenylation signal
   6931..7519    +  rep_origin     ori: high-copy-number ColE1/pMB1/pBR322/pUC origin of replication
