[The description below was written by a language model from this plasmid's Addgene catalogue record and pLannotate feature annotations shown in this document.]
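Description:
Myo 19-GFP is a mammalian expression plasmid built on the Clontech pEGFP-N1 backbone, carrying the human MYO19 (MYOHD1) coding sequence fused at its C terminus to EGFP. The roughly 2.9 kb myosin XIX cDNA was inserted between the Bgl II and EcoR I sites of the multiple cloning site, both of which remain intact. It therefore sits downstream of the human cytomegalovirus immediate-early enhancer and promoter and upstream of the EGFP reading frame, joined through a short stretch of residual polylinker. Transcription of the fusion terminates at the SV40 polyadenylation signal. The complete plasmid is 7,633 bp.

Propagation in E. coli relies on a high-copy ColE1/pUC-type origin, and an f1 origin is also present, which allows single-stranded DNA production. A single Tn5 aminoglycoside phosphotransferase gene (NeoR/KanR) serves as the marker in both hosts. A bacterial bla-type promoter drives it to confer kanamycin resistance in bacteria, while the adjacent SV40 enhancer/early promoter drives it in mammalian cells for G418 selection of stable transfectants, with the HSV TK polyadenylation signal ending that transcript. The short large T antigen, ble and bGH poly(A) fragments in the annotation are most likely partial matches to backbone sequence rather than functional elements.

The stated purpose is expression of human Myo19 in mammalian cells. The fluorescent tag allows the protein's subcellular localisation to be followed by microscopy, and the associated work concerns the identification of Miro1 and Miro2 as mitochondrial receptors for myosin XIX.
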