Addgene plasmid #134988: Myo 19-GFP
Purpose: Expression of human Myo 19 in mammalian cells.
Depositing lab: Martin Bähler. Depositing organization: Universität Münster. Publication: Identification of Miro1 and Miro2 as mitochondrial receptors for myosin XIX. Oeding SJ, Majstrowicz K, Hu XP, Schwarz V, Freitag A, Honnert U, Nikolaus P, Bahler M. J Cell Sci. 2018 Sep 10;131(17). pii: jcs.219469. doi: 10.1242/jcs.219469. PubMed 30111583.
Backbone
  Vector backbone: pEGFP-N1
  Backbone manufacturer: Clontech
  Backbone size w/o insert (bp): 4713
  Total vector size (bp): 7633
  Vector type: Mammalian Expression
  Selectable markers: Neomycin (select with G418)
Growth in bacteria
  Bacterial resistance: Kanamycin, 50 μg/mL
  Growth temperature: 37°C
  Growth strain: DH5alpha
  Copy number: High Copy
Gene/Insert
  Gene/Insert name: Myo 19
  Species: H. sapiens (human)
  Insert size (bp): 2920
  GenBank ID: AK 304073
  Entrez Gene: MYO19 (a.k.a. MYOHD1)
  Promoter: CMV IE
  Tag / fusion protein: EGFP (C terminal on backbone)
  Cloning method: Restriction Enzyme; 5′ cloning site Bgl II (not destroyed); 3′ cloning site EcoR I (not destroyed)
  Sequencing primers: 5′ CMV Forward CGCAAATGGGCGGTAGGCGTG; 3′ EGFP-N CGTCGCCGTCCAGCTCGACCAG
Terms and licenses: Academic/Nonprofit Terms; Industry Terms: Not Available to Industry
Depositor comments: this article is published: Stefanie J. Oeding, Katarzyna Majstrowicz, Xiao-Ping Hu, Vera Schwarz, Angelika Freitag, Ulrike Honnert, Petra Nikolaus, Martin Bähler Journal of Cell Science 2018 131: jcs219469 doi: 10.1242/jcs.219469 Published 10 September 2018 The Myo 19 cDNA was obtained from NITE Biological Resource Center (NBRC), Japan. cDNA clone AK304073/FLJ61052/TRACH3006685
How to cite: Myo 19-GFP was a gift from Martin Bähler (Addgene plasmid # 134988 ; http://n2t.net/addgene:134988 ; RRID:Addgene_134988)
